>Addgene plasmid #23590 | pDONR223-CD2 | depositor partial sequence | sequence record 10735 | Author sequence
ATGAGCTTTCCATGTAAATTTGTAGCCAGCTTCCTTCTGATTTTCAATGTTTCTTCCAAAGGTGCAGTCT
CCAAAGAGATTACGAATGCCTTGGAAACCTGGGGTGCCTTGGGTCAGGACATCAACTTGGACATTCCTAG
TTTTCAAATGAGTGATGATATTGACGATATAAAATGGGAAAAAACTTCAGACAAGAAAAAGATTGCACAA
TTCAGAAAAGAGAAAGAGACTTTCAAGGAAAAAGATACATATAAGCTATTTAAAAATGGAACTCTGAAAA
TTAAGCATCTGAAGACCGATGATCAGGATATCTACAAGGTATCAATATATGATACAAAAGGAAAAAATGT
GTTGGAAAAAATATTTGATTTGAAGATTCAAGAGAGGGTCTCAAAACCAAAGATCTCCTGGACTTGTATC
AACACAACCCTGACCTGTGAGGTAATGAATGGAACTGACCCCGAATTAAACCTGTATCAAGATGGGAAAC
ATCTAAAACTTTCTCAGAGGGTCATCACACACAAGTGGACCACCAGCCTGAGTGCAAAATTCAAGTGCAC
AGCAGGGAACAAAGTCAGCAAGGAATCCAGTGTCGAGCCTGTCAGCTGTCCAGAGAAAGGTCTGGACATC
TATCTCATCATTGGCATATGTGGAGGAGGCAGCCTCTTGATGGTCTTTGTGGCACTGCTCGTTTTCTATA
TCACCAAAAGGAAAAAACAGAGGAGTCGGAGAAATGATGAGGAGCTGGAGACAAGAGCCCACAGAGTAGC
TACTGAAGAAAGGGGCCGGAAGCCCCAACAAATTCCAGCTTCAACCCCTCAGAATCCAGCAACTTCCCAA
CATCCTCCTCCACCACCTGGTCATCGTTCCCAGGCACCTAGTCATCGTCCCCCGCCTCCTGGACACCGTG
TTCAGCACCAGCCTCAGAAGAGGCCTCCTGCTCCGTCGGGCACACAAGTTCACCAGCAGAAAGGCCCGCC
CCTCCCCAGACCTCGAGTTCAGCCAAAACCTCCCCATGGGGCAGCAGAAAACTCATTGTCCCCTTCCTCT
AATTAA
