>Addgene plasmid #23590 | pDONR223-CD2 | addgene partial sequence | sequence record 29406 | 23590 with M13pUC-fwd
TAATGATTTTATTTTGACTGATAGTGACCTGTTCGTTGCAACAAATTGATGAGCAATGCTTTTTTATAAT
GCCAACTTTGTACAAAAAAGTTGGCATGAGCTTTCCATGTAAATTTGTAGCCAGCTTCCTTCTGATTTTC
AATGTTTCTTCCAAAGGTGCAGTCTCCAAAGAGATTACGAATGCCTTGGAAACCTGGGGTGCCTTGGGTC
AGGACATCAACTTGGACATTCCTAGTTTTCAAATGAGTGATGATATTGACGATATAAAATGGGAAAAAAC
TTCAGACAAGAAAAAGATTGCACAATTCAGAAAAGAGAAAGAGACTTTCAAGGAAAAAGATACATATAAG
CTATTTAAAAATGGAACTCTGAAAATTAAGCATCTGAAGACCGATGATCAGGATATCTACAAGGTATCAA
TATATGATACAAAAGGAAAAAATGTGTTGGAAAAAATATTTGATTTGAAGATTCAAGAGAGGGTCTCAAA
ACCAAAGATCTCCTGGACTTGTATCAACACAACCCTGACCTGTGAGGTAATGAATGGAACTGACCCCGAA
TTAAACCTGTATCAAGATGGGAAACATC
