[The description below was written by a language model from this plasmid's Addgene catalogue record.]
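Description:
pDONR223-CD2 is a Gateway entry clone built in the pDONR223 donor backbone (about 5 kb without insert), carrying the open reading frame of human CD2, the T-cell surface antigen also known as LFA-2, T11 or the sheep red blood cell receptor. The plasmid is maintained in standard E. coli cloning strains at high copy and is selected with spectinomycin. The insert is recorded as 1056 bp and was introduced by Gateway recombination, so in a clone of this type the ORF would be expected to sit between attL recombination sites, although no feature table is supplied to confirm the exact elements. The mutation field reads "1MM", which probably indicates a single mismatch relative to the reference sequence, but the record does not say where it lies or whether it changes the protein. M13 forward and reverse primer sites flanking the insert are listed for sequencing.

The vector is a shuttle for the coding sequence rather than an expression construct. The record names no promoter driving CD2, and the depositors state explicitly that the plasmid should not be transfected directly. The ORF was deliberately cloned without a stop codon, so that recombination into a destination vector places it in frame with a C-terminal epitope tag and a stop codon provided by that vector. The depositors point to a set of four custom lentiviral destination vectors (pLX301 to pLX304), obtained separately, for expressing such ORFs in mammalian cells. The clone belongs to a larger kit of ORF clones, and the associated publication concerns resistance to RAF inhibition through reactivation of the MAP kinase pathway.
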