Addgene plasmid #23590: pDONR223-CD2
Depositing lab: William Hahn & David Root. Depositing organization: Dana-Farber Cancer Institute. Publication: COT drives resistance to RAF inhibition through MAP kinase pathway reactivation. Johannessen CM, Boehm JS, Kim SY, Thomas SR, Wardwell L, Johnson LA, Emery CM, Stransky N, Cogdill AP, Barretina J, Caponigro G, Hieronymus H, Murray RR, Salehi-Ashtiani K, Hill DE, Vidal M, Zhao JJ, Yang X, Alkan O, Kim S, Harris JL, Wilson CJ, Myer VE, Finan PM, Root DE, Roberts TM, Golub T, Flaherty KT, Dummer R, Weber BL, Sellers WR, Schlegel R, Wargo JA, Hahn WC, Garraway LA. Nature. 2010 Dec 16;468(7326):968-72. doi: 10.1038/nature09627 PubMed 21107320.
Backbone
  Vector backbone: pDONR223
  Backbone manufacturer: Invitrogen
  Backbone size w/o insert (bp): 5005
  Vector type: Gateway Donor vector
Growth in bacteria
  Bacterial resistance: Spectinomycin, 50 μg/mL
  Growth temperature: 37°C
  Growth strain: DH5alpha
  Copy number: High Copy
Gene/Insert
  Gene/Insert name: CD2 (alt name: CD2 antigen (p50), sheep red blood cell receptor;CD2)
  Species: H. sapiens (human)
  Insert size (bp): 1056
  Mutation: 1MM
  Entrez Gene: CD2 (a.k.a. LFA-2, SRBC, T11)
  Cloning method: Gateway Cloning
  Sequencing primers: 5′ M13pUC-fwd; 3′ M13rev
Terms and licenses: Academic/Nonprofit Terms; Industry Terms: Not Available to Industry
Depositor comments: The ORF has no Stop codon. This design enables easy recombination into a destination vector to add an epitope tag of choice and Stop codon to the ORF. Do NOT use this plasmid directly for transfections. A set of 4 custom lentiviral vectors is available ( pLX301 (http://www.addgene.org/25895/) , pLX302 (http://www.addgene.org/25896/) , pLX303 (http://www.addgene.org/25897/) , pLX304 (http://www.addgene.org/25890/) ) to be used to express these ORFs in mammalian cells. These plasmids are not included in the kit and must be ordered separately.
How to cite: pDONR223-CD2 was a gift from William Hahn & David Root (Addgene plasmid # 23590 ; http://n2t.net/addgene:23590 ; RRID:Addgene_23590)
